Addgene plasmid #55528: mTurquoise-ATG5-N-14
Purpose: Localization: Membrane Receptor, Excitation: 434, Emission: 474
Depositing lab: Michael Davidson. Depositing organization: Florida State University, Tallahassee.
Backbone
  Vector backbone: mTurquoise-N1
  Backbone size w/o insert (bp): 4750
  Vector type: Mammalian Expression
  Selectable markers: Neomycin (select with G418)
Growth in bacteria
  Bacterial resistance: Kanamycin, 50 μg/mL
  Growth temperature: 37°C
  Growth strain: DH5alpha
  Copy number: High Copy
Gene/Insert
  Gene/Insert name: ATG5 (alt name: NM_004849.2)
  Species: H. sapiens (human)
  Entrez Gene: ATG5 (a.k.a. APG5, APG5-LIKE, APG5L, ASP, SCAR25, hAPG5)
  Promoter: CMV
  Tag / fusion protein: mTurquoise (C terminal on backbone)
  Cloning method: Unknown
  Sequencing primers: 5′ CMV-F; 3′ SV40pA-R
Terms and licenses: Academic/Nonprofit Terms; Industry Terms
Depositor comments: . Excitation = 434; Emission = 474
How to cite: mTurquoise-ATG5-N-14 was a gift from Michael Davidson (Addgene plasmid # 55528 ; http://n2t.net/addgene:55528 ; RRID:Addgene_55528)
