[The description below was written by a language model from this plasmid's Addgene catalogue record and pLannotate feature annotations shown in this document.]
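Description:
mTurquoise-ATG5-N-14 is a mammalian expression plasmid built on the mTurquoise-N1 backbone, an N1-style fluorescent protein fusion vector. It encodes human ATG5, a core autophagy protein, fused at its C terminus to mTurquoise, an enhanced monomeric cyan fluorescent protein with mammalian-optimised codons. The sequenced record is 5,546 nt. In it the human cytomegalovirus immediate-early enhancer and promoter sit upstream of a remnant of the multiple cloning site. The ATG5 coding sequence follows, then a short gap of about 14 codons that presumably corresponds to the linker implied by the "14" in the name, then mTurquoise. Transcripts are terminated by the SV40 polyadenylation signal. The small "large T antigen" fragment annotated just before that signal is most likely part of the SV40 late region carried with it rather than a functional element.

Propagation in E. coli relies on a high-copy ColE1/pUC-type origin, and an f1 origin is also present, allowing single-stranded DNA production. A single NeoR/KanR (Tn5 aminoglycoside phosphotransferase) gene serves both hosts. A bacterial bla-type promoter drives it for kanamycin selection, and the SV40 enhancer/early promoter drives it for G418 selection of stably transfected mammalian cells, with the HSV TK polyadenylation signal downstream. The short ble and bGH poly(A) fragments appear to be residual or incidental annotation matches.

The construct is intended for live-cell or fixed-cell fluorescence imaging of ATG5 localisation, with recorded excitation and emission maxima of 434 and 474 nm. The catalogue lists the localisation category as "Membrane Receptor", although ATG5 is generally known as an autophagy conjugation factor, not a receptor. The cloning method is not recorded.
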