Features (pLannotate 1.2.2; 16 found; start..end, strand, type, name):
      1..304     +  enhancer       CMV enhancer: human cytomegalovirus immediate early enhancer
    305..508     +  promoter       CMV promoter: human cytomegalovirus (CMV) immediate early promoter
    531..558     +  misc_feature   MCS (fragment): multiple cloning site
    565..1389    +  CDS            ATG5: ATG5_HUMAN - Also known as APG5L, ASP. Experimental evidence at protein level: Swiss-Prot protein existence level 1. (Microbial infection) May act as a proviral factor. In association with ATG12, negatively regulates the innate antiviral immune response by impairing the type I IFN production pathway upon vesicular stomatitis virus (VSV) infection (PubMed:17709747). Required for the translation of incoming hepatitis C virus (HCV) RNA and, thereby, for initiation of HCV replication, but not required once infection is established (PubMed:19666601). From Homo sapiens (Human).
   1432..2151    +  CDS            mTurquoise: enhanced monomeric variant of CFP (Goedhart et al., 2010) mammalian codon-optimized
   2168..2251    +  CDS            large T antigen (fragment): large T antigen from SV40 (simian virus 40)
   2274..2395    +  polyA_signal   SV40 poly(A) signal: SV40 polyadenylation signal
   2429..2857    -  rep_origin     f1 ori (sequence partly withheld): f1 bacteriophage origin of replication; arrow indicates direction of (+) strand synthesis
   2884..2988    +  promoter       AmpR promoter: bla
   2990..3347    +  promoter       SV40 promoter: SV40 enhancer and early promoter
   3382..4176    +  CDS            NeoR/KanR: aminoglycoside phosphotransferase from Tn5; aph(3')-II (or nptII); confers resistance to neomycin, kanamycin, and G418 (Geneticin®)
   4197..4349    +  CDS            ble (fragment): BLE_KLEPN - Experimental evidence at protein level: Swiss-Prot protein existence level 1. Binding protein with a strong affinity to the bleomycin family of antibiotics. Binds to CL990; an antimitotic-antibiotic compound. From Klebsiella pneumoniae.
   4408..4455    +  polyA_signal   HSV TK poly(A) signal: herpes simplex virus thymidine kinase polyadenylation signal (Cole and Stacy, 1985)
   4546..4562    -  polyA_signal   bGH poly(A) signal (fragment): bovine growth hormone polyadenylation signal
   4784..5372    +  rep_origin     ori: high-copy-number ColE1/pMB1/pBR322/pUC origin of replication
   5487..5546    +  enhancer       CMV enhancer (fragment): human cytomegalovirus immediate early enhancer
>Addgene plasmid #55528 | mTurquoise-ATG5-N-14 | addgene full sequence | sequence record 350022 | Addgene NGS Result
CGTTACATAACTTACGGTAAATGGCCCGCCTGGCTGACCGCCCAACGACCCCCGCCCATTGACGTCAATA
ATGACGTATGTTCCCATAGTAACGCCAATAGGGACTTTCCATTGACGTCAATGGGTGGAGTATTTACGGT
AAACTGCCCACTTGGCAGTACATCAAGTGTATCATATGCCAAGTACGCCCCCTATTGACGTCAATGACGG
TAAATGGCCCGCCTGGCATTATGCCCAGTACATGACCTTATGGGACTTTCCTACTTGGCAGTACATCTAC
GTATTAGTCATCGCTATTACCATGGTGATGCGGTTTTGGCAGTACATCAATGGGCGTGGATAGCGGTTTG
ACTCACGGGGATTTCCAAGTCTCCACCCCATTGACGTCAATGGGAGTTTGTTTTGGCACCAAAATCAACG
GGACTTTCCAAAATGTCGTAACAACTCCGCCCCATTGACGCAAATGGGCGGTAGGCGTGTACGGTGGGAG
GTCTATATAAGCAGAGCTGGTTTAGTGAACCGTCAGATCCGCTAGCGCTACCGGACTCAGATCTCGAGAC
CGCCATGACAGATGACAAAGATGTGCTTCGAGATGTGTGGTTTGGACGAATTCCAACTTGTTTCACGCTA
TATCAGGATGAGATAACTGAAAGGGAAGCAGAACCATACTATTTGCTTTTGCCAAGAGTAAGTTATTTGA
CGTTGGTGACTGACAAAGTGAAAAAGCACTTTCAGAAGGTTATGAGACAAGAAGACATTAGTGAGATATG
GTTTGAATATGAAGGCACACCACTGAAATGGCATTATCCAATTGGTTTGCTATTTGATCTTCTTGCATCA
AGTTCAGCTCTTCCTTGGAACATCACAGTACATTTTAAGAGTTTTCCAGAAAAAGACCTTCTGCACTGTC
CATCTAAGGATGCAATTGAAGCTCATTTTATGTCATGTATGAAAGAAGCTGATGCTTTAAAACATAAAAG
TCAAGTAATCAATGAAATGCAGAAAAAAGATCACAAGCAACTCTGGATGGGATTGCAAAATGACAGATTT
GACCAGTTTTGGGCCATCAATCGGAAACTCATGGAATATCCTGCAGAAGAAAATGGATTTCGTTATATCC
CCTTTAGAATATATCAGACAACGACTGAAAGACCTTTCATTCAGAAGCTGTTTCGTCCTGTGGCTGCAGA
TGGACAGTTGCACACACTAGGAGATCTCCTCAAAGAAGTTTGTCCTTCTGCTATTGATCCTGAAGATGGG
GAAAAAAAGAATCAAGTGATGATTCATGGAATTGAGCCAATGTTGGAAACACCTCTGCAGTGGCTGAGTG
AACATCTGAGCTACCCGGATAATTTTCTTCATATTAGTATCATCCCACAGCCAACAGATGGGAGTGGCAG
TCGCGGACAGAGTGGTGGACCGGTCGCCACCATGGTGAGCAAGGGCGAGGAGCTGTTCACCGGGGTGGTG
CCCATCCTGGTCGAGCTGGACGGCGACGTAAACGGCCACAAGTTCAGCGTGTCCGGCGAGGGCGAGGGCG
ATGCCACCTACGGCAAGCTGACCCTGAAGTTCATCTGCACCACCGGCAAGCTGCCCGTGCCCTGGCCCAC
CCTCGTGACCACCCTGTCCTGGGGCGTGCAGTGCTTCGCCCGCTACCCCGACCACATGAAGCAGCACGAC
TTCTTCAAGTCCGCCATGCCCGAAGGCTACGTCCAGGAGCGCACCATCTTCTTCAAGGACGACGGCAACT
ACAAGACCCGCGCCGAGGTGAAGTTCGAGGGCGACACCCTGGTGAACCGCATCGAGCTGAAGGGCATCGA
CTTCAAGGAGGACGGCAACATCCTGGGGCACAAGCTGGAGTACAACTACATCAGCGACAACGTCTATATC
ACCGCCGACAAGCAGAAGAACGGCATCAAGGCCAACTTCAAGATCCGCCACAACATCGAGGACGGCGGCG
TGCAGCTCGCCGACCACTACCAGCAGAACACCCCCATCGGCGACGGCCCCGTGCTGCTGCCCGACAACCA
CTACCTGAGCACCCAGTCCAAGCTGAGCAAAGACCCCAACGAGAAGCGCGATCACATGGTCCTGCTGGAG
TTCGTGACCGCCGCCGGGATCACTCTCGGCATGGACGAGCTGTACAAGTAAAGCGGCCGCGACTCTAGAT
CATAATCAGCCATACCACATTTGTAGAGGTTTTACTTGCTTTAAAAAACCTCCCACACCTCCCCCTGAAC
CTGAAACATAAAATGAATGCAATTGTTGTTGTTAACTTGTTTATTGCAGCTTATAATGGTTACAAATAAA
GCAATAGCATCACAAATTTCACAAATAAAGCATTTTTTTCACTGCATTCTAGTTGTGGTTTGTCCAAACT
CATCAATGTATCTTAAGGCGTAAATTGTAAGCGTTAATATTTTGTTAAAATTCGCGTTAAATTTTTGTTA
AATCAGCTCATTTTTTAACCAATAGGCCGAAATCGGCAAAATCCCTTATAAATCAAAAGAATAGACCGAG
ATAGGGT
[37 nt withheld, positions 2528-2564]
AAAGAACGTGGACTCCAACGTCAAAGG
[49 nt withheld, positions 2592-2640]
T
[91 nt withheld, positions 2642-2732]
G
[124 nt withheld, positions 2734-2857]
CAGGTGGCACTTTTCGGGGAAATGTGCGCGGAACCCCTATTTGTTTATTTTTCTAAATACATTCAAATAT
GTATCCGCTCATGAGACAATAACCCTGATAAATGCTTCAATAATATTGAAAAAGGAAGAGTCCTGAGGCG
GAAAGAACCAGCTGTGGAATGTGTGTCAGTTAGGGTGTGGAAAGTCCCCAGGCTCCCCAGCAGGCAGAAG
TATGCAAAGCATGCATCTCAATTAGTCAGCAACCAGGTGTGGAAAGTCCCCAGGCTCCCCAGCAGGCAGA
AGTATGCAAAGCATGCATCTCAATTAGTCAGCAACCATAGTCCCGCCCCTAACTCCGCCCATCCCGCCCC
TAACTCCGCCCAGTTCCGCCCATTCTCCGCCCCATGGCTGACTAATTTTTTTTATTTATGCAGAGGCCGA
GGCCGCCTCGGCCTCTGAGCTATTCCAGAAGTAGTGAGGAGGCTTTTTTGGAGGCCTAGGCTTTTGCAAA
GATCGATCAAGAGACAGGATGAGGATCGTTTCGCATGATTGAACAAGATGGATTGCACGCAGGTTCTCCG
GCCGCTTGGGTGGAGAGGCTATTCGGCTATGACTGGGCACAACAGACAATCGGCTGCTCTGATGCCGCCG
TGTTCCGGCTGTCAGCGCAGGGGCGCCCGGTTCTTTTTGTCAAGACCGACCTGTCCGGTGCCCTGAATGA
ACTGCAAGACGAGGCAGCGCGGCTATCGTGGCTGGCCACGACGGGCGTTCCTTGCGCAGCTGTGCTCGAC
GTTGTCACTGAAGCGGGAAGGGACTGGCTGCTATTGGGCGAAGTGCCGGGGCAGGATCTCCTGTCATCTC
ACCTTGCTCCTGCCGAGAAAGTATCCATCATGGCTGATGCAATGCGGCGGCTGCATACGCTTGATCCGGC
TACCTGCCCATTCGACCACCAAGCGAAACATCGCATCGAGCGAGCACGTACTCGGATGGAAGCCGGTCTT
GTCGATCAGGATGATCTGGACGAAGAGCATCAGGGGCTCGCGCCAGCCGAACTGTTCGCCAGGCTCAAGG
CGAGCATGCCCGACGGCGAGGATCTCGTCGTGACCCATGGCGATGCCTGCTTGCCGAATATCATGGTGGA
AAATGGCCGCTTTTCTGGATTCATCGACTGTGGCCGGCTGGGTGTGGCGGACCGCTATCAGGACATAGCG
TTGGCTACCCGTGATATTGCTGAAGAGCTTGGCGGCGAATGGGCTGACCGCTTCCTCGTGCTTTACGGTA
TCGCCGCTCCCGATTCGCAGCGCATCGCCTTCTATCGCCTTCTTGACGAGTTCTTCTGAGCGGGACTCTG
GGGTTCGAAATGACCGACCAAGCGACGCCCAACCTGCCATCACGAGATTTCGATTCCACCGCCGCCTTCT
ATGAAAGGTTGGGCTTCGGAATCGTTTTCCGGGACGCCGGCTGGATGATCCTCCAGCGCGGGGATCTCAT
GCTGGAGTTCTTCGCCCACCCTAGGGGGAGGCTAACTGAAACACGGAAGGAGACAATACCGGAAGGAACC
CGCGCTATGACGGCAATAAAAAGACAGAATAAAACGCACGGTGTTGGGTCGTTTGTTCATAAACGCGGGG
TTCGGTCCCAGGGCTGGCACTCTGTCGATACCCCACCGAGACCCCATTGGGGCCAATACGCCCGCGTTTC
TTCCTTTTCCCCACCCCACCCCCCAAGTTCGGGTGAAGGCCCAGGGCTCGCAGCCAACGTCGGGGCGGCA
GGCCCTGCCATAGCCTCAGGTTACTCATATATACTTTAGATTGATTTAAAACTTCATTTTTAATTTAAAA
GGATCTAGGTGAAGATCCTTTTTGATAATCTCATGACCAAAATCCCTTAACGTGAGTTTTCGTTCCACTG
AGCGTCAGACCCCGTAGAAAAGATCAAAGGATCTTCTTGAGATCCTTTTTTTCTGCGCGTAATCTGCTGC
TTGCAAACAAAAAAACCACCGCTACCAGCGGTGGTTTGTTTGCCGGATCAAGAGCTACCAACTCTTTTTC
CGAAGGTAACTGGCTTCAGCAGAGCGCAGATACCAAATACTGTTCTTCTAGTGTAGCCGTAGTTAGGCCA
CCACTTCAAGAACTCTGTAGCACCGCCTACATACCTCGCTCTGCTAATCCTGTTACCAGTGGCTGCTGCC
AGTGGCGATAAGTCGTGTCTTACCGGGTTGGACTCAAGACGATAGTTACCGGATAAGGCGCAGCGGTCGG
GCTGAACGGGGGGTTCGTGCACACAGCCCAGCTTGGAGCGAACGACCTACACCGAACTGAGATACCTACA
GCGTGAGCTATGAGAAAGCGCCACGCTTCCCGAAGGGAGAAAGGCGGACAGGTATCCGGTAAGCGGCAGG
GTCGGAACAGGAGAGCGCACGAGGGAGCTTCCAGGGGGAAACGCCTGGTATCTTTATAGTCCTGTCGGGT
TTCGCCACCTCTGACTTGAGCGTCGATTTTTGTGATGCTCGTCAGGGGGGCGGAGCCTATGGAAAAACGC
CAGCAACGCGGCCTTTTTACGGTTCCTGGCCTTTTGCTGGCCTTTTGCTCACATGTTCTTTCCTGCGTTA
TCCCCTGATTCTGTGGATAACCGTATTACCGCCATGCATTAGTTATTAATAGTAATCAATTACGGGGTCA
TTAGTTCATAGCCCATATATGGAGTTCCG
