>Addgene plasmid #55528 | mTurquoise-ATG5-N-14 | depositor partial sequence | sequence record 85936 | insert sequence
GCTAGCGCTACCGGACTCAGATCTCGAGACCGCCATGACAGATGACAAAGATGTGCTTCGAGATGTGTGG
TTTGGACGAATTCCAACTTGTTTCACGCTATATCAGGATGAGATAACTGAAAGGGAAGCAGAACCATACT
ATTTGCTTTTGCCAAGAGTAAGTTATTTGACGTTGGTGACTGACAAAGTGAAAAAGCACTTTCAGAAGGT
TATGAGACAAGAAGACATTAGTGAGATATGGTTTGAATATGAAGGCACACCACTGAAATGGCATTATCCA
ATTGGTTTGCTATTTGATCTTCTTGCATCAAGTTCAGCTCTTCCTTGGAACATCACAGTACATTTTAAGA
GTTTTCCAGAAAAAGACCTTCTGCACTGTCCATCTAAGGATGCAATTGAAGCTCATTTTATGTCATGTAT
GAAAGAAGCTGATGCTTTAAAACATAAAAGTCAAGTAATCAATGAAATGCAGAAAAAAGATCACAAGCAA
CTCTGGATGGGATTGCAAAATGACAGATTTGACCAGTTTTGGGCCATCAATCGGAAACTCATGGAATATC
CTGCAGAAGAAAATGGATTTCGTTATATCCCCTTTAGAATATATCAGACAACGACTGAAAGACCTTTCAT
TCAGAAGCTGTTTCGTCCTGTGGCTGCAGATGGACAGTTGCACACACTAGGAGATCTCCTCAAAGAAGTT
TGTCCTTCTGCTATTGATCCTGAAGATGGGGAAAAAAAGAATCAAGTGATGATTCATGGAATTGAGCCAA
TGTTGGAAACACCTCTGCAGTGGCTGAGTGAACATCTGAGCTACCCGGATAATTTTCTTCATATTAGTAT
CATCCCACAGCCAACAGATGGGAGTGGCAGTCGCGGACAGAGTGGTGGACCGGTCGCCACCATGGTGAGC
AAGGGCGAGGAGCTGTTCACCGGGGTGGTGCCCATCCTGGTCGAGCTGGACGGCGACGTAAACGGCCACA
AGTTCAGCGTGTCCGGCGAGGGCGAGGGCGATGCCACCTACGGCAAGCTGACCCTGAAGTTCATCTGCAC
CACCGGCAAGCTGCCCGTGCCCTGGCCCACCCTCGTGACCACCCTGTCCTGGGGCGTGCAGTGCTTCGCC
CGCTACCCCGACCACATGAAGCAGCACGACTTCTTCAAGTCCGCCATGCCCGAAGGCTACGTCCAGGAGC
GCACCATCTTCTTCAAGGACGACGGCAACTACAAGACCCGCGCCGAGGTGAAGTTCGAGGGCGACACCCT
GGTGAACCGCATCGAGCTGAAGGGCATCGACTTCAAGGAGGACGGCAACATCCTGGGGCACAAGCTGGAG
TACAACTACATCAGCGACAACGTCTATATCACCGCCGACAAGCAGAAGAACGGCATCAAGGCCAACTTCA
AGATCCGCCACAACATCGAGGACGGCGGCGTGCAGCTCGCCGACCACTACCAGCAGAACACCCCCATCGG
CGACGGCCCCGTGCTGCTGCCCGACAACCACTACCTGAGCACCCAGTCCAAGCTGAGCAAAGACCCCAAC
GAGAAGCGCGATCACATGGTCCTGCTGGAGTTCGTGACCGCCGCCGGGATCACTCTCGGCATGGACGAGC
TGTACAAGTAAAGCGGCCGCGACTCTAGATCATAATCAGCCATAC
